Addgene plasmid #214807: pMSCV-IRES-mOrange
Purpose: (Empty Backbone) Mammalian expression vector
Depositing lab: Norio Komatsu. Depositing organization: Juntendo University. Publication: Clinical and biological relevance of CREB3L1 in Philadelphia chromosome-negative myeloproliferative neoplasms. De Marchi F, Okuda M, Morishita S, Imai M, Baba T, Horino M, Mori Y, Furuya C, Ogata S, Yang Y, Ando J, Ando M, Araki M, Komatsu N. Leuk Res. 2022 Aug;119:106883. doi: 10.1016/j.leukres.2022.106883. Epub 2022 May 31. PubMed 35689957.
Backbone
  Vector backbone: pMSCV-IRES-GFP
  Modifications to backbone: replace GFP to mOrange
  Vector type: Retroviral
Growth in bacteria
  Bacterial resistance: Ampicillin, 100 μg/mL
  Growth temperature: 37°C
  Growth strain: NEB Stable
  Copy number: Unknown
Terms and licenses: Academic/Nonprofit Terms; Industry Terms: Not Available to Industry
How to cite: pMSCV-IRES-mOrange was a gift from Norio Komatsu (Addgene plasmid # 214807 ; http://n2t.net/addgene:214807 ; RRID:Addgene_214807)
