[The description below was written by a language model from this plasmid's Addgene catalogue record and pLannotate feature annotations shown in this document.]
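Description:
pMSCV-IRES-mOrange is an empty gammaretroviral expression backbone of about 6.5 kb, derived from pMSCV-IRES-GFP by replacing the GFP reporter with an orange fluorescent protein. The catalogue calls the reporter mOrange, while automated annotation of the sequenced plasmid matches the coding region to mOrange2, a later variant derived from the same Discosoma protein. The record does not resolve this difference. The plasmid is propagated in E. coli through a high-copy ColE1/pUC-type origin and selected with ampicillin through the β-lactamase gene and its own promoter. Short fragments of lacI, lacZα, rop, bom, the tetracycline resistance gene and MLV env are also annotated. These appear to be non-functional remnants of earlier cloning vectors.

The retroviral cassette is bounded by 5' and 3' long terminal repeats from murine embryonic stem cell virus. The 5' LTR serves as the promoter for the genomic transcript in mammalian cells. Downstream lie the MESV Ψ packaging signal and a truncated MMLV gag segment lacking its start codon, which extends the packaging region and supports efficient encapsidation of the RNA. Because the viral structural and enzymatic genes are absent, they must be provided in trans by a packaging system. An EMCV IRES follows, directly preceding the orange reporter. A gene of interest cloned between the gag remnant and the IRES would be translated from the same bicistronic mRNA as the fluorescent protein. The feature table does not annotate a cloning site at that position, and only a small pUC polylinker fragment is marked, downstream of the reporter. Orange fluorescence then marks transduced cells for identification or sorting. It is typically used for stable gene delivery into dividing mammalian cells, and the associated publication concerns myeloproliferative neoplasms.
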