Features (pLannotate 1.2.2; 19 found; start..end, strand, type, name):
    169..510     +  misc_feature   MESV Ψ: packaging signal of murine embryonic stem cell virus
    577..993     +  CDS            gag (truncated): truncated Moloney murine leukemia virus (MMLV) gag gene lacking the start codon
   1027..1587    +  misc_feature   IRES: internal ribosome entry site (IRES) of the encephalomyocarditis virus (EMCV)
   1594..2301    +  CDS            mOrange2: mOrange2 is a basic (constitutively fluorescent) orange fluorescent protein published in 2008, derived from Discosoma sp.. It has high acid sensitivity.
   2315..2345    +  misc_feature   MCS (fragment): pUC18/19 multiple cloning site
   2465..2979    +  LTR            3' LTR: 3' long terminal repeat from murine embryonic stem cell virus
   3141..3157    -  protein_bind   lac operator: The lac repressor binds to the lac operator to inhibit transcription in E. coli. This inhibition can be relieved by adding lactose or isopropyl-β-D-thiogalactopyranoside (IPTG). lac repressor encoded by lacI
   3165..3195    -  promoter       lac promoter: promoter for the E. coli lac operon
   3210..3231    -  protein_bind   CAP binding site: CAP binding activates transcription in the presence of cAMP. E. coli catabolite activator protein
   3244..3336    -  CDS            lacI (fragment): lac repressor; lacI; The lac repressor binds to the lac operator to inhibit transcription in E. coli. This inhibition can be relieved by adding lactose or isopropyl-β-D-thiogalactopyranoside (IPTG).
   3519..4107    -  rep_origin     ori: high-copy-number ColE1/pMB1/pBR322/pUC origin of replication
   4278..5138    -  CDS            AmpR: β-lactamase; bla; confers resistance to ampicillin, carbenicillin, and related antibiotics
   5139..5243    -  promoter       AmpR promoter: bla
   5338..5373    +  CDS            rop (fragment): Rop protein, which maintains plasmids at low copy number; rop
   5475..5574    +  misc_feature   bom (fragment): basis of mobility region from pBR322
   5580..5729    -  CDS            lacZα (fragment): LacZα fragment of β-galactosidase; lacZ fragment
   5729..5930    -  CDS            TcR (fragment): tetracycline efflux protein; tet; confers resistance to tetracycline
   5931..6029    +  CDS            env (fragment): murine leukemia virus gPr80 envelope polyprotein precursor; env; proteolytically cleaved into gp70SU and p15TM subunits
   6071..105     +  LTR            5' LTR (across the origin): 5' long terminal repeat from murine embryonic stem cell virus
>Addgene plasmid #214807 | pMSCV-IRES-mOrange | addgene full sequence | sequence record 429204 | Addgene NGS Result
ATTCCCAATAAAGCCTCTTGCTGTTTGCATCCGAATCGTGGACTCGCTGATCCTTGGGAGGGTCTCCTCA
GATTGATTGACTGCCCACCTCGGGGGTCTTTCATTTGGAGGTTCCACCGAGATTTGGAGACCCCTGCCCA
GGGACCACCGACCCCCCCGCCGGGAGGTAAGCTGGCCAGCGGTCGTTTCGTGTCTGTCTCTGTCTTTGTG
CGTGTTTGTGCCGGCATCTAATGTTTGCGCCTGCGTCTGTACTAGTTAGCTAACTAGCTCTGTATCTGGC
GGACCCGTGGTGGAACTGACGAGTTCTGAACACCCGGCCGCAACCCTGGGAGACGTCCCAGGGACTTTGG
GGGCCGTTTTTGTGGCCCGACCTGAGGAAGGGAGTCGATGTGGAATCCGACCCCGTCAGGATATGTGGTT
CTGGTAGGAGACGAGAACCTAAAACAGTTCCCGCCTCCGTCTGAATTTTTGCTTTCGGTTTGGAACCGAA
GCCGCGCGTCTTGTCTGCTGCAGCGCTGCAGCATCGTTCTGTGTTGTCTCTGTCTGACTGTGTTTCTGTA
TTTGTCTGAAAATTAGGGCCAGACTGTTACCACTCCCTTAAGTTTGACCTTAGGTCACTGGAAAGATGTC
GAGCGGATCGCTCACAACCAGTCGGTAGATGTCAAGAAGAGACGTTGGGTTACCTTCTGCTCTGCAGAAT
GGCCAACCTTTAACGTCGGATGGCCGCGAGACGGCACCTTTAACCGAGACCTCATCACCCAGGTTAAGAT
CAAGGTCTTTTCACCTGGCCCGCATGGACACCCAGACCAGGTCCCCTACATCGTGACCTGGGAAGCCTTG
GCTTTTGACCCCCCTCCCTGGGTCAAGCCCTTTGTACACCCTAAGCCTCCGCCTCCTCTTCCTCCATCCG
CCCCGTCTCTCCCCCTTGAACCTCCTCGTTCGACCCCGCCTCGATCCTCCCTTTATCCAGCCCTCACTCC
TTCTCTAGGCGCCGGAATTCGTTAACCTCGAGCGGGATCAATTCCGCCCCCCCCCTAACGTTACTGGCCG
AAGCCGCTTGGAATAAGGCCGGTGTGCGTTTGTCTATATGTTATTTTCCACCATATTGCCGTCTTTTGGC
AATGTGAGGGCCCGGAAACCTGGCCCTGTCTTCTTGACGAGCATTCCTAGGGGTCTTTCCCCTCTCGCCA
AAGGAATGCAAGGTCTGTTGAATGTCGTGAAGGAAGCAGTTCCTCTGGAAGCTTCTTGAAGACAAACAAC
GTCTGTAGCGACCCTTTGCAGGCAGCGGAACCCCCCACCTGGCGACAGGTGCCTCTGCGGCCAAAAGCCA
CGTGTATAAGATACACCTGCAAAGGCGGCACAACCCCAGTGCCACGTTGTGAGTTGGATAGTTGTGGAAA
GAGTCAAATGGCTCTCCTCAAGCGTATTCAACAAGGGGCTGAAGGATGCCCAGAAGGTACCCCATTGTAT
GGGATCTGATCTGGGGCCTCGGTGCACATGCTTTACATGTGTTTAGTCGAGGTTAAAAAAACGTCTAGGC
CCCCCGAACCACGGGGACGTGGTTTTCCTTTGAAAAACACGATAATACCATGAATGGTGAGCAAGGGCGA
GGAGAATAACATGGCCATCATCAAGGAGTTCATGCGCTTCAAGGTGCGCATGGAGGGCTCCGTGAACGGC
CACGAGTTCGAGATCGAGGGCGAGGGCGAGGGCCGCCCCTACGAGGGCTTTCAGACCGCTAAGCTGAAGG
TGACCAAGGGTGGCCCCCTGCCCTTCGCCTGGGACATCCTGTCCCCTCATTTCACCTACGGCTCCAAGGC
CTACGTGAAGCACCCCGCCGACATCCCCGACTACTTCAAGCTGTCCTTCCCCGAGGGCTTCAAGTGGGAG
CGCGTGATGAACTACGAGGACGGCGGCGTGGTGACCGTGACCCAGGACTCCTCCCTGCAGGACGGCGAGT
TCATCTACAAGGTGAAGCTGCGCGGCACCAACTTCCCCTCCGACGGCCCCGTGATGCAGAAGAAGACCAT
GGGCTGGGAGGCCTCCTCCGAGCGGATGTACCCCGAGGACGGTGCCCTGAAGGGCAAGATCAAGATGAGG
CTGAAGCTGAAGGACGGCGGCCACTACACCTCCGAGGTCAAGACCACCTACAAGGCCAAGAAGCCCGTGC
AGCTGCCCGGCGCCTACATCGTCGACATCAAGTTGGACATCACCTCCCACAACGAGGACTACACCATCGT
GGAACAGTACGAACGCGCCGAGGGCCGCCACTCCACCGGCGGCATGGACGAGCTGTACAAGTAAGCGGCC
GCGACTCTAGAGTCGACCTGCAGGCATGCAAGCTTCAGGTAGCCGGCTAACGTTAACAACCGGTACCTCT
AGAACTATAGCTAGCATGCGCAAATTTAAAGCGCTGATATCGATAAAATAAAAGATTTTATTTAGTCTCC
AGAAAAAGGGGGGAATGAAAGACCCCACCTGTAGGTTTGGCAAGCTAGCTTAAGTAACGCCATTTTGCAA
GGCATGGAAAATACATAACTGAGAATAGAGAAGTTCAGATCAAGGTTAGGAACAGAGAGACAGCAGAATA
TGGGCCAAACAGGATATCTGTGGTAAGCAGTTCCTGCCCCGGCTCAGGGCCAAGAACAGATGGTCCCCAG
ATGCGGTCCCGCCCTCAGCAGTTTCTAGAGAACCATCAGATGTTTCCAGGGTGCCCCAAGGACCTGAAAT
GACCCTGTGCCTTATTTGAACTAACCAATCAGTTCGCTTCTCGCTTCTGTTCGCGCGCTTCTGCTCCCCG
AGCTCAATAAAAGAGCCCACAACCCCTCACTCGGCGCGCCAGTCCTCCGATAGACTGCGTCGCCCGGGTA
CCCGTGTATCCAATAAACCCTCTTGCAGTTGCATCCGACTTGTGGTCTCGCTGTTCCTTGGGAGGGTCTC
CTCTGAGTGATTGACTACCCGTCAGCGGGGGTCTTTCATGGGTAACAGTTTCTTGAAGTTGGAGAACAAC
ATTCTGAGGGTAGGAGTCGAATATTAAGTAATCCTGACTCAATTAGCCACTGTTTTGAATCCACATACTC
CAATACTCCTGAAATAGTTCATTATGGACAGCGCAGAAAGAGCTGGGGAGAATTGTGAAATTGTTATCCG
CTCACAATTCCACACAACATACGAGCCGGAAGCATAAAGTGTAAAGCCTGGGGTGCCTAATGAGTGAGCT
AACTCACATTAATTGCGTTGCGCTCACTGCCCGCTTTCCAGTCGGGAAACCTGTCGTGCCAGCTGCATTA
ATGAATCGGCCAACGCGCGGGGAGAGGCGGTTTGCGTATTGGGCGCTCTTCCGCTTCCTCGCTCACTGAC
TCGCTGCGCTCGGTCGTTCGGCTGCGGCGAGCGGTATCAGCTCACTCAAAGGCGGTAATACGGTTATCCA
CAGAATCAGGGGATAACGCAGGAAAGAACATGTGAGCAAAAGGCCAGCAAAAGGCCAGGAACCGTAAAAA
GGCCGCGTTGCTGGCGTTTTTCCATAGGCTCCGCCCCCCTGACGAGCATCACAAAAATCGACGCTCAAGT
CAGAGGTGGCGAAACCCGACAGGACTATAAAGATACCAGGCGTTTCCCCCTGGAAGCTCCCTCGTGCGCT
CTCCTGTTCCGACCCTGCCGCTTACCGGATACCTGTCCGCCTTTCTCCCTTCGGGAAGCGTGGCGCTTTC
TCATAGCTCACGCTGTAGGTATCTCAGTTCGGTGTAGGTCGTTCGCTCCAAGCTGGGCTGTGTGCACGAA
CCCCCCGTTCAGCCCGACCGCTGCGCCTTATCCGGTAACTATCGTCTTGAGTCCAACCCGGTAAGACACG
ACTTATCGCCACTGGCAGCAGCCACTGGTAACAGGATTAGCAGAGCGAGGTATGTAGGCGGTGCTACAGA
GTTCTTGAAGTGGTGGCCTAACTACGGCTACACTAGAAGAACAGTATTTGGTATCTGCGCTCTGCTGAAG
CCAGTTACCTTCGGAAAAAGAGTTGGTAGCTCTTGATCCGGCAAACAAACCACCGCTGGTAGCGGTGGTT
TTTTTGTTTGCAAGCAGCAGATTACGCGCAGAAAAAAAGGATCTCAAGAAGATCCTTTGATCTTTTCTAC
GGGGTCTGACGCTCAGTGGAACGAAAACTCACGTTAAGGGATTTTGGTCATGAGATTATCAAAAAGGATC
TTCACCTAGATCCTTTTAAATTAAAAATGAAGTTTTAAATCAATCTAAAGTATATATGAGTAAACTTGGT
CTGACAGTTACCAATGCTTAATCAGTGAGGCACCTATCTCAGCGATCTGTCTATTTCGTTCATCCATAGT
TGCCTGACTCCCCGTCGTGTAGATAACTACGATACGGGAGGGCTTACCATCTGGCCCCAGTGCTGCAATG
ATACCGCGAGACCCACGCTCACCGGCTCCAGATTTATCAGCAATAAACCAGCCAGCCGGAAGGGCCGAGC
GCAGAAGTGGTCCTGCAACTTTATCCGCCTCCATCCAGTCTATTAATTGTTGCCGGGAAGCTAGAGTAAG
TAGTTCGCCAGTTAATAGTTTGCGCAACGTTGTTGCCATTGCTACAGGCATCGTGGTGTCACGCTCGTCG
TTTGGTATGGCTTCATTCAGCTCCGGTTCCCAACGATCAAGGCGAGTTACATGATCCCCCATGTTGTGCA
AAAAAGCGGTTAGCTCCTTCGGTCCTCCGATCGTTGTCAGAAGTAAGTTGGCCGCAGTGTTATCACTCAT
GGTTATGGCAGCACTGCATAATTCTCTTACTGTCATGCCATCCGTAAGATGCTTTTCTGTGACTGGTGAG
TACTCAACCAAGTCATTCTGAGAATAGTGTATGCGGCGACCGAGTTGCTCTTGCCCGGCGTCAATACGGG
ATAATACCGCGCCACATAGCAGAACTTTAAAAGTGCTCATCATTGGAAAACGTTCTTCGGGGCGAAAACT
CTCAAGGATCTTACCGCTGTTGAGATCCAGTTCGATGTAACCCACTCGTGCACCCAACTGATCTTCAGCA
TCTTTTACTTTCACCAGCGTTTCTGGGTGAGCAAAAACAGGAAGGCAAAATGCCGCAAAAAAGGGAATAA
GGGCGACACGGAAATGTTGAATACTCATACTCTTCCTTTTTCAATATTATTGAAGCATTTATCAGGGTTA
TTGTCTCATGAGCGGATACATATTTGAATGTATTTAGAAAAATAAACAAATAGGGGTTCCGCGCACATTT
CCCCGAAAAGTGCCACCTGACGTCTAAGAAACCATTATTATCATGACATTAACCTATAAAAATAGGCGTA
TCACGAGGCCCTTTCGTCTCGCGCGTTTCGGTGATGACGGTGAAAACCTCTGACACATGCAGCTCCCGGA
GACGGTCACAGCTTGTCTGTAAGCGGATGCCGGGAGCAGACAAGCCCGTCAGGGCGCGTCAGCGGGTGTT
GGCGGGTGTCGGGGCTGGCTTAACTATGCGGCATCAGAGCAGATTGTACTGAGAGTGCACCATATGCGGT
GTGAAATACCGCACAGATGCGTAAGGAGAAAATACCGCATCAGGCGCCATTCGCCATTCAGGCTGCGCAA
CTGTTGGGAAGGGCGATCGGTGCGGGCCTCTTCGCTATTACGCCAGCTGGCGAAAGGGGGATGTGCTGCA
AGGCGATTAAGTTGGGTAACGCCAGGGTTTTCCCAGTCACGACGTTGTAAAACGACGGCGCAAGGAATGG
TGCATGCAAGGAGATGGCGCCCAACAGTCCCCCGGCCACGGGGCCTGCCACCATACCCACGCCGAAACAA
GCGCTCATGAGCCCGAAGTGGCGAGCCCGATCTTCCCCATCGGTGATGTCGGCGATATAGGCGCCAGCAA
CCGCACCTGTGGCGCCGGTGATGCCGGCCACGATGCGTCCGGCGTAGAGGCGATTAGTCCAATTTGTTAA
AGACAGGATATCAGTGGTCCAGGCTCTAGTTTTGACTCAACAATATCACCAGCTGAAGCCTATAGAGTAC
GAGCCATAGATAAAATAAAAGATTTTATTTAGTCTCCAGAAAAAGGGGGGAATGAAAGACCCCACCTGTA
GGTTTGGCAAGCTAGCTTAAGTAACGCCATTTTGCAAGGCATGGAAAATACATAACTGAGAATAGAGAAG
TTCAGATCAAGGTTAGGAACAGAGAGACAGCAGAATATGGGCCAAACAGGATATCTGTGGTAAGCAGTTC
CTGCCCCGGCTCAGGGCCAAGAACAGATGGTCCCCAGATGCGGTCCCGCCCTCAGCAGTTTCTAGAGAAC
CATCAGATGTTTCCAGGGTGCCCCAAGGACCTGAAATGACCCTGTGCCTTATTTGAACTAACCAATCAGT
TCGCTTCTCGCTTCTGTTCGCGCGCTTCTGCTCCCCGAGCTCAATAAAAGAGCCCACAACCCCTCACTCG
GCGCGCCAGTCCTCCGATAGACTGCGTCGCCCGGGTACCCGT
